Addgene plasmid #18317: T4 Lysozyme S44-[AA] WT*
Depositing lab: Brian Matthews. Depositing organization: University of Oregon.
Backbone
  Vector backbone: pHS1403
  Backbone size w/o insert (bp): 5000
  Vector type: Bacterial Expression
Growth in bacteria
  Bacterial resistance: Ampicillin, 100 μg/mL
  Growth temperature: 37°C
  Growth strain: DH5alpha
  Copy number: High Copy
Gene/Insert
  Gene/Insert name: T4 Lysozyme (alt name: DH31 TA)
  Species: Bacteriophage T4
  Insert size (bp): 600
  Mutation: S44-[AA] WT*
  GenBank ID: NP_049736
  Entrez Gene: e (a.k.a. T4p123)
  Cloning method: Restriction Enzyme; 5′ cloning site BamHI (not destroyed); 3′ cloning site HindIII (not destroyed)
  Sequencing primers: 5′ na; 3′ GGCGTATCACGAGGCCC
Terms and licenses: Academic/Nonprofit Terms; Industry Terms: Not Available to Industry
Depositor comments: The BamHI site is 27 bp from the ATG and the HindIII site is 115 bp from the stop.
How to cite: T4 Lysozyme S44-[AA] WT* was a gift from Brian Matthews (Addgene plasmid # 18317 ; http://n2t.net/addgene:18317 ; RRID:Addgene_18317)
