[The description below was written by a language model from this plasmid's Addgene catalogue record.]
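Description:
T4 Lysozyme S44-[AA] WT* is a bacterial expression plasmid built on the pHS1403 backbone (about 5 kb without insert) carrying a mutant version of the bacteriophage T4 lysozyme gene (gene e). It is maintained in E. coli as a high-copy plasmid under ampicillin selection. The record does not state the promoter that drives expression, the origin of replication, or any fusion tags, and no feature table is provided, so the regulatory architecture of the backbone cannot be described from the information given.

The insert is roughly 600 bp and was cloned as a BamHI–HindIII fragment, with both sites preserved. According to the depositor's comments, the BamHI site lies 27 bp from the start codon and the HindIII site 115 bp from the stop codon, so the fragment includes short flanking stretches on either side of the coding sequence and can be excised or transferred intact using these two enzymes. The mutation is listed as S44-[AA] WT*. This notation suggests an insertion of two alanine residues at or after serine 44, made in the "WT*" background, a term commonly used for the cysteine-free pseudo-wild-type T4 lysozyme. The record itself does not spell out either point, so this reading should be treated as an interpretation. An alternative name, DH31 TA, is also recorded.

The construct's purpose is not explicitly stated, but a plasmid of this type would typically be used to produce the variant lysozyme in bacteria for purification and for structural, stability or folding studies of how the protein tolerates sequence changes.
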