>Addgene plasmid #18317 | T4 Lysozyme S44-[AA] WT* | addgene partial sequence | sequence record 24105 | 3primeUP
CTANGAAAAGCCCGCTCATTAGGCGGGCTCAGATCTGCTCATGTTTGACAGCTTATCATCGATAAGCTTC
GGCAATAAATTCTTGATATGTTTTCATATGTTTCCTTTAAATATTTTAATTAGTAATTGTCTATTCAAGT
AATTGTGAATATACTATCACAATTCCAAGAGAAAGTAAACAGCTTTATAGATTTTTATACGCGTCCCAAG
TGCCAGTTCTAAACGTTGTAATGACTCGTTTTGCGCGATTAGGTGTTTGATTATACCATCTACTTTTAGC
TAAGTTAACTGCTGCTTCATCCCAGCGTTTTTGTTGAAGCATACGTAAAGAGTTAGTAAATCCTGCCACA
CCGGTTTCTCCCATTTGGAAAACCATATTAATCAATGCAGCGCGACGAACCGCATCAAGAGAATCATAAA
CCGGTTTTAATTTAGCATTTCTCAGAATTCCGCGAACAGCAGCATCAACATCCTGATTAAAGAGTTTTTC
AGCCTCATCTTTTGTAATTACACCATTAGTATTACGCCCAATAGCTTTATCTAATTCTGCAGCAGATTTA
GCAGCATTAAGTGATGGACTTTTTGTAAGCAAATGACCGATGCCAATAGTGTAATAGCCTTCTGTGTCTT
TATAGATTTTAAGTCTAAGACCTTCATCTATACGTAACATTTCAAATATATTCATAATACCTCCTAAGCA
TCGATGGATCCTGTTTCCTGTGTGAAATTGTTATCCGCTCACAATTCCACACATTATACGAGCCGATGAT
TAATTGTCAACAGGGGGATGGGGAGTAAGCTGATCCTGTTTCCTGTGTGAAATTGTTATCCGCTCACAAT
TCCACACATTATACGAGCCGATGATTAATTGTCAACAGGGGGGATGGGGAGTAAGCTCATCGATGGATCG
ATCCGGGTTNCCNGGGNGAAANTGTTATCCGCTCACAATTCCCCACATTATACGAGCNGGAAGCATAAAG
NNGTAAAGCCNGGGGGNGCCNAAAGGNGGGNGCTAACTTACATTNAATGGCGTTGCGCNCNCNGGCCCGC
NTTTCCN
